>Addgene plasmid #239002 | pEND-ZY | addgene full sequence | sequence record 493104 | Addgene NGS Result
GGCTATCTCGGGCGTCCCAGCGAGCTAGCACTGTACCTAGGACTGAGCTAGCCGTCAACCGGACCGCAGG
CTGAAGCTTATTTTCTACAGTCTCAGTTTCAGGGATTTCGTTCACTTTACCTTCTTACTCAATAACAACC
TATCTACTACCAGGCACCAGTTCTCGCAACAGTGTATCAATTACCAACTTACTGAAATCACAGAACTGGG
TGGGACTCGGCAGAGAAAACTCAATCGGAGACTACTTTACTATCTATTATTCGTTACAGGTCAGAAGAAT
TGAGAAGAGAAAAGAAAACCGCCGATCCTGTCCACCGCATTACTGCAAGGTAGTGGACAAGACCGGCGGT
CTTAAGTTTTTTGGCTGAACCATGGTAACGGAGAAGCCCTATCAACTGTTTATTGCTCGAGCGGGCGTCC
CAGCGACTGCCTATACGGCAGTGAACGCACCGACTCGGTGCCACTTTTTCAAGTTGATAACGGACTAGCC
TTATTTCAACTTGCTATGCTGTTTCCAGCATAGCTCTGAAACAGTACTTAGTACACACTGATCTGCCTAT
ACGGCAGTGAACCCGGACCGCAGGCTGGAGCTCGGACGGTAAAGTTTCCAGAATCTATCCTATGAATTCG
GTATGGAGAAACAGTAGAGAGTTGCGATAAAAAGCGTCAGGTAGGAACCGCTAATCTTATGGATAAAAAT
GCTATGGCATAGCAAAGTGTGACGCCGTGCAAATAATCAATGTGGACTTTTCTGCCGTGATTATAGACAC
TTTTGTTACGCGTTTTTGTCATGGCTTTGGTCCCGCTTTGTTACAGAATGCTTTTAATAAGCGGGGTTAC
CGGTTTGGTTAGCGAGAAGAGCCAGTAAAAGACGCAGTGACGGCAATGTCTGATGCAATATGGACAATTG
GTTTCTTCTCTGAATGGCGGGAGTATGAAAAGTATGGCTGAAGCGCAAAATGATCCCCTGCTGCCGGGAT
ACTCGTTTAATGCCCATCTGGTGGCGGGTTTAACGCCGATTGAGGCCAACGGTTATCTCGATTTTTTTAT
CGACCGACCGCTGGGAATGAAAGGTTATATTCTCAATCTCACCATTCGCGGTCAGGGGGTGGTGAAAAAT
CAGGGACGAGAATTTGTTTGCCGACCGGGTGATATTTTGCTGTTCCCGCCAGGAGAGATTCATCACTACG
GTCGTCATCCGGAGGCTCGCGAATGGTATCACCAGTGGGTTTACTTTCGTCCGCGCGCCTACTGGCATGA
ATGGCTTAACTGGCCGTCAATATTTGCCAATACGGGGTTCTTTCGCCCGGATGAAGCGCACCAGCCGCAT
TTCAGCGACCTGTTTGGGCAAATCATTAACGCCGGGCAAGGGGAAGGGCGCTATTCGGAGCTGCTGGCGA
TAAATCTGCTTGAGCAATTGTTACTGCGGCGCATGGAAGCGATTAACGAGTCGCTCCATCCACCGATGGA
TAATCGGGTACGCGAGGCTTGTCAGTACATCAGCGATCACCTGGCAGACAGCAATTTTGATATCGCCAGC
GTCGCACAGCATGTTTGCTTGTCGCCGTCGCGTCTGTCACATCTTTTCCGCCAGCAGTTAGGGATTAGCG
TCTTAAGCTGGCGCGAGGACCAACGTATCAGCCAGGCGAAGCTGCTTTTGAGCACCACCCGGATGCCTAT
CGCCACCGTCGGTCGCAATGTTGGTTTTGACGATCAACTCTATTTCTCGCGGGTATTTAAAAAATGCACC
GGGGCCAGCCCGAGCGAGTTCCGTGCCGGTTGTGAAGAAAAAGTGAATGATGTAGCCGTCAAGTTGTCAT
AATTGGTAACGAATCAGACCCTAGGAGCAACCCAGTCAGCTCCTTCCGGTGGGCGCGGGGCATGACTAAC
ATGAGAATTACAACTTATATCGTATGGGGCTGACTTCAGGTGCTACATTTGAAGAGATAAATTGCACTGA
AATCTAGAGTGATGGTGTCGGGAATCCGTAAAGGATCTTCTTGAGATCCTTTTACGATCGTCGTAATCTC
CTGCTCTGTAAACGAAAAAACCGCCTGGGGAGGCGGTTTGATCGAAGGTTAAGTCAGTTGGGGAACTGCT
TAACCTGGTAACTGGCTTTAGTGGAGCGCAGATACCAAATACTGTCCTTTCAGTGTAGCCTCTGTTAGGC
CACCACTTCAAGACTCTCGATATCTAAATCCACTAATTCTCAGTTACCAATGGCTGCTGCCAGTGGCGTT
TTGTCGTGTCTTTCCGGGTTGGACTCAAGATGATAGTTACCGGATAAGGCGCAGCAGTCGGGCTGAACGG
GGGGTTCTTGCACACAGCCCAGCTTGGAGCGAACTGTCTACACGGAACGGGACGTGGTGATTTGGGTAAA
GCCTCCACCACAACACGGACGCCGCAGGACGGGAACAGGAGAGCGCAAGAGGGAGCCATCAGGGGGAAAC
GCCTGGTATCTTTATAGTCCTGTCGGGTTTCGCCACCACTGATTTGAGCGTCAGATTTCGTGATGTTCGT
CAGGGGGGCGGAGCCTATGGAAAAACGGCTTCGCTCCGGCCTTATTGTCTCTCTGCTAAGTATCCTCCTG
GCATCTTCTAGGACGTTTCTGCGCTAGCATGCCTATTTGTTTATTTTTCTAAATACATTCAAATATGTAT
CCGCTCATGAGACAATAACCCTGATAAATGCTTCAATAATATTGAAAAAGGAAGAGTATGAGCCATATTC
AACGGGAAACGTCTTGCTCTAGGCCGCGATTAAATTCCAACATGGATGCTGATTTATATGGGTATAAATG
GGCTCGCGATAATGTCGGGCAATCAGGTGCGACAATCTATCGATTGTATGGGAAGCCCGATGCGCCAGAG
TTGTTTCTGAAACATGGCAAAGGTAGCGTTGCCAATGATGTTACAGATGAGATGGTCAGACTAAACTGGC
TGACGGAATTTATGCCTCTTCCGACCATCAAGCATTTTATCCGTACTCCTGATGATGCATGGTTACTCAC
CACTGCGATCCCCGGGAAAACAGCATTCCAGGTATTAGAAGAATATCCTGATTCAGGTGAAAATATTGTT
GATGCGCTGGCAGTGTTCCTGCGCCGGTTGCATTCGATTCCTGTTTGTAATTGTCCTTTTAACAGCGACC
GCGTATTTCGTCTCGCTCAGGCGCAATCACGAATGAATAACGGTTTGGTTGATGCGAGTGATTTTGATGA
CGAGCGTAATGGCTGGCCTGTTGAACAAGTCTGGAAAGAAATGCATAAACTTTTGCCATTCTCACCGGAT
TCAGTCGTCACTCATGGTGATTTCTCACTTGATAACCTTATTTTTGACGAGGGGAAATTAATAGGTTGTA
TTGATGTTGGACGAGTCGGAATCGCAGACCGATACCAGGATCTTGCCATCCTATGGAACTGCCTCGGTGA
GTTTTCTCCTTCATTACAGAAACGGCTTTTTCAAAAATATGGTATTGATAATCCTGATATGAATAAATTG
CAGTTTCATTTGATGCTCGATGAGTTTTTCTAAGAATTAATTCATGAGCGGATACATATTTGAATGTATT
TAGAAAAATAAACAAATAGGGGTTCCGCGCACATTTCCCCGAAAAGTGCCACTTGCGGAGACCCGGTCGT
CAGCTTGTCGTCGGTTCAGGGCAGGGTCGTTAAATAGCCGCTTATGTCTATTGCTGGTTTACCGGTAGAT
CTGAAACGCAAAAAGGCCATCCGTCAGGATGGCCTTCTGCTTAGTTTGATGCCTGGCAGTTTATGGCGGG
CGTCCTGCCCGCCACCCTCCGGGCCGTTGCTTCACAACGTTCAAATCCGCTCCCGGCGGATTTGTCCTAC
TCAGGAGAGCGTTCACCGACAAAGGCGCGCCGCTGAGGACCTGTGTAACAGGCGCCTAGTAGAGAAAGTA
TTTATCCTCAACAGTGACTCGTCGTTCGCTACCTTTGGTCGAAAAAAAAAGCCCGCACTGTCAGGTGCGG
GCTTTTTTCTGTGTTTCCGCGGCCGCATCTTCAGTTTCCAACGACGAGTGTAATAGGACGTCCGGGCGTC
CCAGCGACTGCCTATACGGCAGTGAACGCACCGACTCGGTGCCACTTTTTCAAGTTGATAACGGACTAGC
CTTATTTCAACTTGCTATGCTGTTTCCAGCATAGCTCTGAAACCACTAGAGTCTAGCTTGAGACTGCCTA
TACGGCAGTGAACCCGGACCGCAGGCTGTTCAACAGTATTGGGTCTGATAAGCACTACCGGGCGTCCCAG
CGAATCAGTGTGTACTAAGTACTTGGCCGGACCGCAGGCTGAATCGTGGTTTCAATCAGAGCAACTGTTC
ACGGGCGTCCCAGCGAGCTAGCATAATACCTAGGACTGAGCTAGCCGTAAACCGGACCGCAGGCTGGTCG
ACTGAGTTTTCAACGATTACCAATACTTCTGACTGGATTTCCTGAGCGGTTCTCTTCACGCAACTACGAG
CACCTACTGTGTCTTATTACAATCTATCTGTTATCGCTACCCTGTCCCACTGAAAAGTCTACGGAACTGC
AGAGTATTATTGATTTACCTGCGAGAACGAACAACACTACCAGACCTATCCTTTATCTATTAGGACCAAA
ACGAAAAAAGGCCCCCCTTTCGGGAGGCCTCTTTTCTGGAATTTGGTACCGAGCCTGCAGGAGACAGTGC
TCAATCGTGTAGAAATCTCTTGGATCCCGGGCGTCCCAGCGATTATTAGTCTTCAATCCAATCCAGGATG
CTGTGGATTGTGATGGCGTCAGTATTACGGCGGGACATTTTATACAGTTCGTCCATGCCGTGGGTGATAC
CCGCAGCCGTCACAAATTCCAGCAGGACCATGTGGTCACGTTTTTCGTTCGGATCTTTTGACAGCACGGA
CTGGGTACTCAGGTAGTGATTGTCCGGCAGCAGGACCGGGCCATCACCAATCGGCGTGTTTTGCTGATAG
TGGTCGGCCAGCTGAACGCTACCATCTTCCACATTATGGCGGATTTTGAAATTGGCTTTAATGCCGTTTT
TCTGTTTATCCGCGGTGATGTACACGTTGTGGGAATTGAAGTTATATTCCAGTTTATGACCCAGAATATT
GCCGTCTTCTTTGAAATCGATACCTTTCAGTTCGATACGGTTAACCAGGGTATCGCCTTCGAATTTCACT
TCCGCGCGGGTTTTATACGTACCATCGTCTTTAAAGCTAATCGTACGTTCCTGCACATAGCCTTCCGGCA
TGGCCGATTTGAAAAAGTCGTGCTGTTTCATGTGATCCGGGTAACGCGCAAAACATTGAACGCCATAGGT
CAGCGTGGTCACCAGCGTCGGCCACGGGACCGGCAGTTTACCCGTGGTGCAGATAAATTTCAGGGTCAGT
TTGCCGTTCGTCGCATCGCCTTCACCTTCGCCGCGAACACTGAATTTATGACCATTAACATCGCCGTCCA
GTTCCACCAGAATCGGAACCACACCGGTAAACAGTTCTTCGCCTTTACGCATATGTATATCTCCTTCTTA
AAGTTAAACAAAATTACTGCCTATACGGCAGTGAACCCGGACCGCAGGCTGTAAGGGAGACTTTATCCTC
ACAGAGTTCTACGGGCGTCCCAGCGATCTCAAGCTAGACTCTAGTGTGGCCGGACCGCAGGCTGAAATAA
GTGTCACCTGTGTAAC
Features (pLannotate 1.2.2; 16 found; start..end, strand, type, name):
     34..58      -  promoter       J23119(SpeI) promoter (fragment): bacterial promoter (Registry of Standard Biological Parts BBa J23119) modified to end with an SpeI site
    447..514     -  misc_RNA       tracrRNA (fragment): trans-activating CRISPR RNA for the Streptococcus pyogenes CRISPR/Cas9 system
    633..917     -  promoter       araBAD promoter: araBAD; promoter of the L-arabinose operon of E. coli; the araC regulatory gene is transcribed in the opposite direction (Guzman et al., 1995)
    944..1822    +  CDS            araC: L-arabinose regulatory protein; araC
   1848..1888    +  CDS            TcR (fragment): tetracycline efflux protein; tet; confers resistance to tetracycline
   1973..2608    +  rep_origin     ColA ori: Plasmids containing the ColA origin of replication can be propagated in E. coli cells that contain additional plasmids with compatible origins.
   2626..2717    +  promoter       AmpR promoter: bla
   2718..3533    +  CDS            KanR: aminoglycoside phosphotransferase; aph(3')-Ia; confers resistance to kanamycin in bacteria or G418 (Geneticin®) in eukaryotes
   3542..3599    -  promoter       AmpR promoter (fragment): bla
   3721..3748    -  terminator     rrnB T2 terminator: transcription terminator T2 from the E. coli rrnB gene
   3840..3873    -  terminator     rrnB T1 terminator (fragment): Escherichia coli rrnB; transcription terminator T1 from the E. coli rrnB gene
   4088..4155    -  misc_RNA       tracrRNA (fragment): trans-activating CRISPR RNA for the Streptococcus pyogenes CRISPR/Cas9 system
   4357..4385    -  promoter       J23119 promoter (fragment): bacterial promoter (Registry of Standard Biological Parts BBa J23119)
   4739..4798    -  CDS            marA (fragment): MARA_ECOLI - Experimental evidence at protein level: Swiss-Prot protein existence level 1. May be a transcriptional activator of genes involved in the multiple antibiotic resistance (Mar) phenotype. It can also activate genes such as sodA, zwf and micF. From Escherichia coli (strain K12).
   4799..5512    -  CDS            Superfolder GFP: Superfolder GFP is a basic (constitutively fluorescent) green fluorescent protein published in 2005, derived from Aequorea victoria. It is reported to be a very rapidly-maturing weak dimer.
   5520..5542    -  RBS            RBS: efficient ribosome binding site from bacteriophage T7 gene 10 (Olins and Rangwala, 1989)
