[The description below was written by a language model from this plasmid's Addgene catalogue record and pLannotate feature annotations shown in this document.]
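Description:
pEND-ZY is a bacterial synthetic-biology plasmid built on a pCOLA backbone that encodes a small gene circuit whose output, superfolder GFP, is OFF without L-arabinose and ON when arabinose is added. It replicates in E. coli from the ColA origin, which is compatible with other common origins and so allows co-maintenance with a second plasmid, and it is selected with kanamycin through an aph(3')-Ia (KanR) gene driven by an AmpR-type promoter. The catalogue lists it as high copy, and the circuit was assembled by Gibson cloning.

The annotated features suggest a CRISPR-based regulatory cascade, although the record does not spell out the wiring. The arabinose sensor module consists of araC and the divergent araBAD promoter. Downstream of that promoter lies a fragment matching the S. pyogenes tracrRNA, consistent with an arabinose-inducible single guide RNA scaffold. A second tracrRNA-like scaffold sits elsewhere in the plasmid, and fragments of the strong constitutive J23119 promoter appear at two positions. The reporter is sfGFP preceded by a T7 gene 10 ribosome binding site and fused at its C-terminal end to a short marA-derived fragment, whose role is not stated. Terminators rrnB T1 and T2 insulate part of the circuit. A plausible reading is a double-inversion layout in which the induced guide represses a second guide that otherwise silences sfGFP, but guide targets are not annotated.

No Cas9 or dCas9 gene is detected on this plasmid. The depositor notes that a companion plasmid, pJ1996_v2, is required for the circuit to work as designed. The construct comes from a study on synthetic biology teaching, where it served as a final circuit.
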