Addgene plasmid #239002: pEND-ZY
Purpose: Final circuit with -Ara: OFF, +Ara: ON behaviour
Depositing lab: Javier Santos-Moreno. Depositing organization: Universitat Pompeu Fabra. Publication: Critical Analysis of Preprints and Inquiry-Based Lessons Improve the Synthetic Biology Learning Experience. Nevot G, Guell M, Santos-Moreno J. ACS Synth Biol. 2025 Aug 15;14(8):2878-2884. doi: 10.1021/acssynbio.5c00014. PubMed 40814254.
Backbone
  Vector backbone: pCOLA
  Vector type: Bacterial Expression, Synthetic Biology
Growth in bacteria
  Bacterial resistance: Kanamycin, 50 μg/mL
  Growth temperature: 37°C
  Growth strain: DH5alpha
  Copy number: High Copy
Gene/Insert
  Gene/Insert name: Circuit with sfGFP expression only in the presence of Ara (-Ara: OFF, +Ara: ON)
  Species: Escherichia coli
  Mutation: WT
  Cloning method: Gibson Cloning
Terms and licenses: Academic/Nonprofit Terms; Industry Terms: Not Available to Industry
Depositor comments: GenBank file with original annotations can be downloaded from the "Resource Information" section. Please note that, in addition, plasmid pJ1996_v2 is needed for the circuit encoded on this plasmid to operate as designed.
How to cite: pEND-ZY was a gift from Javier Santos-Moreno (Addgene plasmid # 239002 ; http://n2t.net/addgene:239002 ; RRID:Addgene_239002)
